Addgene plasmid #124695: EGFP-miSFIT-10-G, 15-C
Purpose: Tuning expression of EGFP
Depositing lab: Tudor Fulga. Depositing organization: University of Oxford. Publication: Precise tuning of gene expression levels in mammalian cells. Michaels YS, Barnkob MB, Barbosa H, Baeumler TA, Thompson MK, Andre V, Colin-York H, Fritzsche M, Gileadi U, Sheppard HM, Knapp DJHF, Milne TA, Cerundolo V, Fulga TA. Nat Commun. 2019 Feb 18;10(1):818. doi: 10.1038/s41467-019-08777-y. PubMed 30778069.
Backbone
  Vector backbone: AB.pCCL.sin.cPPT.GFP.miR-17-3p.sensor.PGK.dNGFR.WPRE
  Backbone manufacturer: Addgene: 85866
  Vector type: Mammalian Expression
Growth in bacteria
  Bacterial resistance: Ampicillin, 100 μg/mL
  Growth temperature: 37°C
  Growth strain: NEB Stable
  Copy number: Unknown
Gene/Insert
  Gene/Insert name: EGFP
  Promoter: minimal CMV
  Cloning method: Restriction Enzyme; 5′ cloning site Unknown (unknown if destroyed)
Terms and licenses: Academic/Nonprofit Terms; Industry Terms: Not Available to Industry
Depositor comments: Bi-directional expression vector driving EGFP under control of a miR-17 MRE with NGFR as an internal control
How to cite: EGFP-miSFIT-10-G, 15-C was a gift from Tudor Fulga (Addgene plasmid # 124695 ; http://n2t.net/addgene:124695 ; RRID:Addgene_124695)
