[The description below was written by a language model from this plasmid's Addgene catalogue record and pLannotate feature annotations shown in this document.]
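Description:
EGFP-miSFIT-10-G, 15-C is a 9.3 kb self-inactivating HIV-1 lentiviral transfer plasmid built on the pCCL.sin.cPPT bidirectional miR-17 sensor backbone and catalogued as a mammalian expression vector. It is propagated in E. coli through a high-copy ColE1/pUC origin with ampicillin selection (β-lactamase). An f1 origin, lacZα and lac promoter remnants, and T7/T3 promoters are carried over from the cloning backbone. The viral portion has a CMV enhancer/promoter fused to a truncated 5' LTR, which allows Tat-independent production of genomic RNA. It is followed by the Ψ packaging signal with a gag fragment, the RRE, cPPT/CTS, and a ΔU3 3' LTR with a downstream SV40 poly(A) signal and SV40 origin.

The payload is a bidirectional expression cassette. A human PGK promoter drives a truncated NGFR coding sequence (a surface marker, dNGFR in the backbone name), followed by WPRE. A minimal CMV promoter placed back to back with the PGK promoter drives EGFP in the opposite orientation, ending at its own SV40 poly(A) signal. According to the depositor, EGFP is placed under the control of a miR-17 microRNA response element, while NGFR serves as an internal control that is not subject to this regulation. The response element itself is not annotated in the feature table. It presumably lies in the short unannotated stretch after EGFP, and the "10-G, 15-C" in the name appears to denote base substitutions at those positions of the site, although the record does not spell this out. The stated purpose is tuning EGFP expression, with the EGFP-to-NGFR ratio giving a normalised readout of how strongly the variant site is repressed by endogenous miR-17.
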