Features (pLannotate 1.2.2; 35 found; start..end, strand, type, name):
      1..589     -  rep_origin     ori: high-copy-number ColE1/pMB1/pBR322/pUC origin of replication
    760..1620    -  CDS            AmpR: β-lactamase; bla; confers resistance to ampicillin, carbenicillin, and related antibiotics
   1621..1725    -  promoter       AmpR promoter: bla
   1751..2206    -  rep_origin     f1 ori (sequence partly withheld): f1 bacteriophage origin of replication; arrow indicates direction of (+) strand synthesis
   2211..2366    -  CDS            lacZα (fragment): LacZα fragment of β-galactosidase; lacZ fragment
   2374..2392    +  promoter       T7 promoter: promoter for bacteriophage T7 RNA polymerase
   2413..2548    -  rep_origin     SV40 ori: SV40 origin of replication
   2588..2709    -  polyA_signal   SV40 poly(A) signal: SV40 polyadenylation signal
   2781..3014    -  LTR            3' LTR (ΔU3): self-inactivating 3' long terminal repeat (LTR) from HIV-1
   3016..3084    -  CDS            nef (fragment): NEF_HV1Z2 - Experimental evidence at protein level: Swiss-Prot protein existence level 1. Extracellular Nef protein targets CD4(+) T-lymphocytes for apoptosis by interacting with CXCR4 surface receptors. From Human immunodeficiency virus type 1 group M subtype D (isolate Z2/CDC-Z34) (HIV-1).
   3101..3689    -  misc_feature   WPRE: woodchuck hepatitis virus posttranscriptional regulatory element
   3703..3721    -  misc_feature   MCS (fragment): pUC18/19 multiple cloning site
   3724..4551    -  CDS            NGFR (fragment): TNR16_HUMAN - Also known as TNFRSF16. Experimental evidence at protein level: Swiss-Prot protein existence level 1. Low affinity receptor which can bind to NGF, BDNF, NTF3, and NTF4. Forms a heterodimeric receptor with SORCS2 that binds the precursor forms of NGF, BDNF and NTF3 with high affinity, and has much lower affinity for mature NGF and BDNF (PubMed:24908487). Plays an important role in differentiation and survival of specific neuronal populations during development (By similarity). Can mediate cell survival as well as cell death of neural cells. Plays a role in the inactivation of RHOA
   4666..4690    -  misc_feature   MCS (fragment): pBluescript multiple cloning site
   4693..5203    -  promoter       hPGK promoter: human phosphoglycerate kinase 1 promoter
   5206..5229    +  misc_feature   MCS (fragment): pBluescript multiple cloning site
   5231..5269    +  promoter       minimal CMV promoter: human cytomegalovirus (CMV) immediate early promoter
   5367..6086    +  CDS            EGFP: the original enhanced GFP (Yang et al., 1996) mammalian codon-optimized
   6174..6193    +  misc_feature   MCS (fragment): pBluescript multiple cloning site
   6221..6355    -  polyA_signal   SV40 poly(A) signal: SV40 polyadenylation signal
   6378..6462    -  CDS            large T antigen (fragment): large T antigen from SV40 (simian virus 40)
   6492..6609    -  misc_feature   cPPT/CTS: central polypurine tract and central termination sequence of HIV-1
   6628..6728    -  CDS            Rev (fragment): human immunodeficiency virus 1 (HIV-1) Rev protein; rev; enhances nuclear export of unspliced and incompletely spliced viral mRNAs
   7105..7338    -  misc_feature   RRE: The Rev response element (RRE) of HIV-1 allows for Rev-dependent mRNA export from the nucleus to the cytoplasm.
   7484..7847    -  CDS            HIV-1 gag (fragment): gag protein from human immunodeficiency virus 1; gag
   7831..7956    -  misc_feature   HIV-1 Ψ: packaging signal of human immunodeficiency virus type 1
   8003..8183    -  LTR            5' LTR (truncated): truncated 5' long terminal repeat (LTR) from HIV-1
   8198..8401    -  promoter       CMV promoter: human cytomegalovirus (CMV) immediate early promoter
   8402..8781    -  enhancer       CMV enhancer: human cytomegalovirus immediate early enhancer
   8882..8900    -  promoter       T3 promoter: promoter for bacteriophage T3 RNA polymerase
   8945..8961    -  protein_bind   lac operator: The lac repressor binds to the lac operator to inhibit transcription in E. coli. This inhibition can be relieved by adding lactose or isopropyl-β-D-thiogalactopyranoside (IPTG). lac repressor encoded by lacI
   8969..8999    -  promoter       lac promoter: promoter for the E. coli lac operon
   9014..9035    -  protein_bind   CAP binding site: CAP binding activates transcription in the presence of cAMP. E. coli catabolite activator protein
   9048..9140    -  CDS            lacI (fragment): lac repressor; lacI; The lac repressor binds to the lac operator to inhibit transcription in E. coli. This inhibition can be relieved by adding lactose or isopropyl-β-D-thiogalactopyranoside (IPTG).
   9142..9275    -  rep_origin     RSF ori (fragment): Plasmids containing the RSF 1030 origin of replication can be propagated in E. coli cells that contain additional plasmids with compatible origins.
>Addgene plasmid #124695 | EGFP-miSFIT-10-G, 15-C | addgene full sequence | sequence record 243852 | Addgene NGS Result
TTTCCATAGGCTCCGCCCCCCTGACGAGCATCACAAAAATCGACGCTCAAGTCAGAGGTGGCGAAACCCG
ACAGGACTATAAAGATACCAGGCGTTTCCCCCTGGAAGCTCCCTCGTGCGCTCTCCTGTTCCGACCCTGC
CGCTTACCGGATACCTGTCCGCCTTTCTCCCTTCGGGAAGCGTGGCGCTTTCTCATAGCTCACGCTGTAG
GTATCTCAGTTCGGTGTAGGTCGTTCGCTCCAAGCTGGGCTGTGTGCACGAACCCCCCGTTCAGCCCGAC
CGCTGCGCCTTATCCGGTAACTATCGTCTTGAGTCCAACCCGGTAAGACACGACTTATCGCCACTGGCAG
CAGCCACTGGTAACAGGATTAGCAGAGCGAGGTATGTAGGCGGTGCTACAGAGTTCTTGAAGTGGTGGCC
TAACTACGGCTACACTAGAAGAACAGTATTTGGTATCTGCGCTCTGCTGAAGCCAGTTACCTTCGGAAAA
AGAGTTGGTAGCTCTTGATCCGGCAAACAAACCACCGCTGGTAGCGGTGGTTTTTTTGTTTGCAAGCAGC
AGATTACGCGCAGAAAAAAAGGATCTCAAGAAGATCCTTTGATCTTTTCTACGGGGTCTGACGCTCAGTG
GAACGAAAACTCACGTTAAGGGATTTTGGTCATGAGATTATCAAAAAGGATCTTCACCTAGATCCTTTTA
AATTAAAAATGAAGTTTTAAATCAATCTAAAGTATATATGAGTAAACTTGGTCTGACAGTTACCAATGCT
TAATCAGTGAGGCACCTATCTCAGCGATCTGTCTATTTCGTTCATCCATAGTTGCCTGACTCCCCGTCGT
GTAGATAACTACGATACGGGAGGGCTTACCATCTGGCCCCAGTGCTGCAATGATACCGCGAGACCCACGC
TCACCGGCTCCAGATTTATCAGCAATAAACCAGCCAGCCGGAAGGGCCGAGCGCAGAAGTGGTCCTGCAA
CTTTATCCGCCTCCATCCAGTCTATTAATTGTTGCCGGGAAGCTAGAGTAAGTAGTTCGCCAGTTAATAG
TTTGCGCAACGTTGTTGCCATTGCTACAGGCATCGTGGTGTCACGCTCGTCGTTTGGTATGGCTTCATTC
AGCTCCGGTTCCCAACGATCAAGGCGAGTTACATGATCCCCCATGTTGTGCAAAAAAGCGGTTAGCTCCT
TCGGTCCTCCGATCGTTGTCAGAAGTAAGTTGGCCGCAGTGTTATCACTCATGGTTATGGCAGCACTGCA
TAATTCTCTTACTGTCATGCCATCCGTAAGATGCTTTTCTGTGACTGGTGAGTACTCAACCAAGTCATTC
TGAGAATAGTGTATGCGGCGACCGAGTTGCTCTTGCCCGGCGTCAATACGGGATAATACCGCGCCACATA
GCAGAACTTTAAAAGTGCTCATCATTGGAAAACGTTCTTCGGGGCGAAAACTCTCAAGGATCTTACCGCT
GTTGAGATCCAGTTCGATGTAACCCACTCGTGCACCCAACTGATCTTCAGCATCTTTTACTTTCACCAGC
GTTTCTGGGTGAGCAAAAACAGGAAGGCAAAATGCCGCAAAAAAGGGAATAAGGGCGACACGGAAATGTT
GAATACTCATACTCTTCCTTTTTCAATATTATTGAAGCATTTATCAGGGTTATTGTCTCATGAGCGGATA
CATATTTGAATGTATTTAGAAAAATAAACAAATAGGGGTTCCGCGCACATTTCCCCGAAAAGTGCCACCT
AAATTGTAAGCGTTAATATTTTGTTAAAATTCGCGTTAAATTTTTGTTAAATCAGCTCATTTTTTAACCA
ATAGGCCGAAATCGGCAAAATCCCTTATAAATCAAAAGAATAGACCGAGATAGGGT
[37 nt withheld, positions 1877-1913]
AAAGAACGTGGACTCCAACGTCAAAGGGCGAAAAAT
[40 nt withheld, positions 1950-1989]
T
[91 nt withheld, positions 1991-2081]
G
[124 nt withheld, positions 2083-2206]
CCCATTCGCCATTCAGGCTGCGCAACTGTTGGGAAGGGCGATCGGTGCGGGCCTCTTCGCTATTACGCCA
GCTGGCGAAAGGGGGATGTGCTGCAAGGCGATTAAGTTGGGTAACGCCAGGGTTTTCCCAGTCACGACGT
TGTAAAACGACGGCCAGTGAGCGCGCGTAATACGACTCACTATAGGGCGAATTGGGTACGTCCCTAGGCC
TCCAAAAAAGCCTCCTCACTACTTCTGGAATAGCTCAGAGGCCGAGGCGGCCTCGGCCTCTGCATAAATA
AAAAAAATTAGTCAGCCATGGGGCGGAGAATGGGCGGAACTGGGCGGAGTTAGGGGCGGGATGGGCGGAG
TTAGGGGCGGGATAGCTAGAGCCAGACATGATAAGATACATTGATGAGTTTGGACAAACCACAACTAGAA
TGCAGTGAAAAAAATGCTTTATTTGTGAAATTTGTGATGCTATTGCTTTATTTGTAACCATTATAAGCTG
CAATAAACAAGTTCCTCTCACTCTCTGATATTCATTTCTTTGCAAGTTATAAATACTGAATAATAAGATG
ACATGAACTACTACTGCTAGAGATTTTCCACACTGACTAAAAGGGTCTGAGGGATCTCTAGTTACCAGAG
TCACACAACAGACGGGCACACACTACTTGAAGCACTCAAGGCAAGCTTTATTGAGGCTTAAGCAGTGGGT
TCCCTAGTTAGCCAGAGAGCTCCCAGGCTCAGATCTGGTCTAACCAGAGAGACCCAGTACAAGCAAAAAG
CAGATCTTGTCTTCGTTGGGAGTGAATTAGCCCTTCCAGTCCCCCCTTTTCTTTTAAAAAGTGGCTAAGA
TCTACAGCTGCCTTGTAAGTCATTGGTCTTAAAGGTACCGAGCTCGAATTCCAGGCGGGGAGGCGGCCCA
AAGGGAGATCCGACTCGTCTGAGGGCGAAGGCGAAGACGCGGAAGAGGCCGCAGAGCCGGCAGCAGGCCG
CGGGAAGGAAGGTCCGCTGGATTGAGGGCCGAAGGGACGTAGCAGAAGGACGTCCCGCGCAGAATCCAGG
TGGCAACACAGGCGAGCAGCCATGGAAAGGACGTCAGCTTCCCCGACAACACCACGGAATTGTCAGTGCC
CAACAGCCGAGCCCCTGTCCAGCAGCGGGCAAGGCAGGCGGCGATGAGTTCCGCCGTGGCAATAGGGAGG
GGGAAAGCGAAAGTCCCGGAAAGGAGCTGACAGGTGGTGGCAATGCCCCAACCAGTGGGGGTTGCGTCAG
CAAACACAGTGCACACCACGCCACGTTGCCTGACAACGGGCCACAACTCCTCATAAAGAGACAGCAACCA
GGATTTATACAAGGAGGAGAAAATGAAAGCCATACGGGAAGCAATAGCATGATACAAAGGCATTAAAGCA
GCGTATCCACATAGCGTAAAAGGAGCAACATAGTTAAGAATACCAGTCAATCTTTCACAAATTTTGTAAT
CCAGAGGTTGATTGTCGACTCTAGACTCGACTCTAGAGGATCCCCCTGTTCCACCTCTTGAAGGCTATGT
AGGCCACAAGGCCCACAACCACAGCAGCCAGGATGGAGCAATAGACAGGGATGAGGTTGTCGGTGGTGCC
TCGGGTCACCACGGGCTGGGAGCTGCCCATCACTGTGGTCACCACACCTGCCACCGTGCTGGCTATGAGG
TCTTGTTCTGGAGGTGCCTCAGGCTCCTGGGTGCTGGGGGCTGTGCTGTCCGAGCCCTCTGGGGGTGTGG
ACCGTGTAATCCAACGGCCAGGGATCTCCTCGCACTCGGCGTCGGCCCAGCGTGTGCACTCGCGGAGCTG
GCGCTCGGTGTCCTCGCACACGGTGCAGGGCAGGCACGGGTCCACGTGGTTGGCCTCGTCGGAATACGTG
CCGTCGGGGCACTCCTCGCACACGGTGTTCTGCTTGTCCTGGCAGGAGAACACGAGGCCCGAGCCCGCCT
CGCACACGCGGCACGCCTCGCAGCGCCCAGTCGTCTCATCCTGGTAGTAGCCGTAGGCGCAGCGGCACAC
GGCGTCGTCGGCCTCCACGCACGGCGCCGACATGCTCTGGAGCCCCACGCACTCGGTGCACGGCTTGCAC
GGCTCGGTCGCGCTCACCACGTCGGAGAACGTCACGCTGTCCAGGCAGGGCTCACACACGGTCTGGTTGG
CTCCACAAGGCTGGGCCACACCCTCGCCCAGGTTGCAGGCTTTGCAGCACTCACCGCTGTGTGTGTACAG
GCCTGTGGGGCATGCCTCCTTGGCACCTCCAAGGGACACCCCCAGAAGCAGCAACAGCAGCAGGCGCGGC
CCGTCCATGGCGCGGCCGGTGGCACCTGCCCCCATCGCCCGCCTCCCGCGGCAGCGCTCGACTTCCAGCT
CGGTCCGCTTTGCGGACTGATGGGGCTGCGCTGCGCTGCGCTCCAGCGCCCCCCCTGCCCGCCGGAGCTG
GCCGCGGCCCGAATTCCTGCAGCCCGGGGGATCCCCCTGGGGAGAGAGGTCGGTGATTCGGTCAACGAGG
GAGCCGACTGCCGACGTGCGCTCCGGAGGCTTGCAGAATGCGGAACACCGCGCGGGCAGGAACAGGGCCC
ACACTACCGCCCCACACCCCGCCTCCCGCACCGCCCCTTCCCGGCCGCTGCTCTCGGCGCGCCCTGCTGA
GCAGCCGCTATTGGCCACAGCCCATCGCGGTCGGCGCGCTGCCATTGCTCCCTGGCGCTGTCCGTCTGCG
AGGGTACTAGTGAGACGTGCGGCTTCCGTTTGTCACGTCCGGCACGCCGCGAACCGCAAGGAACCTTCCC
GACTTAGGGGCGGAGCAGGAAGCGTCGCCGGGGGGCCCACAAGGGTAGCGGCGAAGATCCGGGTGACGCT
GCGAACGGACGTGAAGAATGTGCGAGACCCAGGGTCGGCGCCGCTGCGTTTCCCGGAACCACGCCCAGAG
CAGCCGCGTCCCTGCGCAAACCCAGGGCTGCCTTGGAAAAGGCGCAACCCCAACCCCGTGGAATTCGATA
TCAAGCTTCTCGAGGGTAGGCGTGTACGGTGGGAGGCCTATATAAGCAGAGCTCGTTTAGTGAACCGTCA
GATCGCCTGGAGACGCCATCCACGCTGTTTTGACCTCCATAGAAGACACCGGGACCGATCCAGCCTCCGC
GGAATTCACCATGGTGAGCAAGGGCGAGGAGCTGTTCACCGGGGTGGTGCCCATCCTGGTCGAGCTGGAC
GGCGACGTAAACGGCCACAAGTTCAGCGTGTCCGGCGAGGGCGAGGGCGATGCCACCTACGGCAAGCTGA
CCCTGAAGTTCATCTGCACCACCGGCAAGCTGCCCGTGCCCTGGCCCACCCTCGTGACCACCCTGACCTA
CGGCGTGCAGTGCTTCAGCCGCTACCCCGACCACATGAAGCAGCACGACTTCTTCAAGTCCGCCATGCCC
GAAGGCTACGTCCAGGAGCGCACCATCTTCTTCAAGGACGACGGCAACTACAAGACCCGCGCCGAGGTGA
AGTTCGAGGGCGACACCCTGGTGAACCGCATCGAGCTGAAGGGCATCGACTTCAAGGAGGACGGCAACAT
CCTGGGGCACAAGCTGGAGTACAACTACAACAGCCACAACGTCTATATCATGGCCGACAAGCAGAAGAAC
GGCATCAAGGTGAACTTCAAGATCCGCCACAACATCGAGGACGGCAGCGTGCAGCTCGCCGACCACTACC
AGCAGAACACCCCCATCGGCGACGGCCCCGTGCTGCTGCCCGACAACCACTACCTGAGCACCCAGTCCGC
CCTGAGCAAAGACCCCAACGAGAAGCGCGATCACATGGTCCTGCTGGAGTTCGTGACCGCCGCCGGGATC
ACTCTCGGCATGGACGAGCTGTACAAGTAAAGCGGCCGCGTCGAGAGATGGGGGAGGCTAACTGAGCTAG
CCTACCTGCAGTGTACGCACTTTGACCGGTACTAGCTTAGTCATGCACCGGGCTGCAGGAATTCGATGAC
AGGCGCAGCTTCCGAGGGATTTGAGATCCAGACATGATAAGATACATTGATGAGTTTGGACAAACCAAAA
CTAGAATGCAGTGAAAAAAATGCCTTATTTGTGAAATTTGTGATGCTATTGCCTTATTTGTAACCATTAT
AAGCTGCAATAAACAAGTTAACAACAACAATTGCATTCATTTTATGTTTCAGGTTCAGGGGGAGGTGTGG
GAGGTTTTTTAAAGCAAGTAAAACCTCTACAAATGTGGTATGGCTGATTATGATCAGATCTCTCGAGGCT
AGTCTCGTGATCGATAAAATTTTGAATTTTTGTAATTTGTTTTTGTAATTCTTTAGTTTGTATGTCTGTT
GCTATTATGTCTACTATTCTTTCCCCTGCACTGTACCCCCCAATCCCCCCTTTTCTTTTAAAAGTTAACC
GATACCGTCGAGATCCGTTCACTAATCGAATGGATCTGTCTCTGTCTCTCTCTCCACCTTCTTCTTCTAT
TCCTTCGGGCCTGTCGGGTCCCCTCGGGGTTGGGAGGTGGGTCTGAAACGATAATGGTGAATATCCCTGC
CTAACTCTATTCACTATAGAAAGTACAGCAAAAACTATTCTTAAACCTACCAAGCCTCCTACTATCATTA
TGAATAATTTTATATACCACAGCCAATTTGTTATGTTAAACCAATTCCACAAACTTGCCCATTTATCTAA
TTCCAATAATTCTTGTTCATTCTTTTCTTGCTGGTTTTGCGATTCTTCAATTAAGGAGTGTATTAAGCTT
GTGTAATTGTTAATTTCTCTGTCCCACTCCATCCAGGTCGTGTGATTCCAAATCTGTTCCAGAGATTTAT
TACTCCAACTAGCATTCCAAGGCACAGCAGTGGTGCAAATGAGTTTTCCAGAGCAACCCCAAATCCCCAG
GAGCTGTTGATCCTTTAGGTATCTTTCCACAGCCAGGATTCTTGCCTGGAGCTGCTTGATGCCCCAGACT
GTGAGTTGCAACAGATGCTGTTGCGCCTCAATAGCCCTCAGCAAATTGTTCTGCTGCTGCACTATACCAG
ACAATAATTGTCTGGCCTGTACCGTCAGCGTCATTGACGCTGCGCCCATAGTGCTTCCTGCTGCTCCCAA
GAACCCAAGGAACAAAGCTCCTATTCCCACTGCTCTTTTTTCTCTCTGCACCACTCTTCTCTTTGCCTTG
GTGGGTGCTACTCCTAATGGTTCAATTTTTACTACTTTATATTTATATAATTCACTTCTCCAATTGTCCC
TCATATCTCCTCCTCCAGGTCTGAAGATCAGCGGCCGCTTGCTGTGCGGTGGTCTTACTTTTGTTTTGCT
CTTCCTCTATCTTGTCTAAAGCTTCCTTGGTGTCTTTTATCTCTATCCTTTGATGCACACAATAGAGGGT
TGCTACTGTATTATATAATGATCTAAGTTCTTCTGATCCTGTCTGAAGGGATGGTTGTAGCTGTCCCAGT
ATTTGTCTACAGCCTTCTGATGTTTCTAACAGGCCAGGATTAACTGCGAATCGTTCTAGCTCCCTGCTTG
CCCATACTATATGTTTTAATTTATATTTTTTCTTTCCCCCTGGCCTTAACCGAATTTTTTCCCATCGCGA
TCTAATTCTCCCCCGCTTAATACTGACGCTCTCGCACCCATCTCTCTCCTTCTAGCCTCCGCTAGTCAAA
ATTTTTGGCGTACTCACCAGTCGCCGCCCCTCGCCTCTTGCCGTGCGCGCTTCAGCAAGCCGAGTCCTGC
GTCGAGAGAGCTCCTCTGGTTTCCCTTTCGCTTTCAAGTCCCTGTTCGGGCGCCACTGCTAGAGATTTTC
CACACTGACTAAAAGGGTCTGAGGGATCTCTAGTTACCAGAGTCACACAACAGACGGGCACACACTACTT
GAAGCACTCAAGGCAAGCTTTATTGAGGCTTAAGCAGTGGGTTCCCTAGTTAGCCAGAGAGCTCCCAGGC
TCAGATCTGGTCTAACCAGAGAGACCCCGGTTCACTAAACGAGCTCTGCTTATATAGACCTCCCACCGTA
CACGCCTACCGCCCATTTGCGTCAATGGGGCGGAGTTGTTACGACATTTTGGAAAGTCCCGTTGATTTTG
GTGCCAAAACAAACTCCCATTGACGTCAATGGGGTGGAGACTTGGAAATCCCCGTGAGTCAAACCGCTAT
CCACGCCCATTGATGTACTGCCAAAACCGCATCACCATGGTAATAGCGATGACTAATACGTAGATGTACT
GCCAAGTAGGAAAGTCCCATAAGGTCATGTACTGGGCATAATGCCAGGCGGGCCATTTACCGTCATTGAC
GTCAATAGGGGGCGTACTTGGCATATGATACACTTGATGTACTGCCAAGTGGGCAGTTTACCGTAAATAC
TCCACCCATTGACGTCAATGGAAAGTCCCTATTGGCGTTACTATGGGAACATACGTCATTATTGACGTCA
ATGGGCGGGGGTCGTTGGGCGGTCAGCCAGGCGGGCCATTTACCGTAAGTTATGTAACGCGGAACTCCAT
ATATGGGCTATGAACTAATGACCCCGTAATTGATTACTATTAATAACTAGTCAATAATCAATGTCAACAT
GGCGGTAATGTTGGACATGAGCCAATATAAATGTACATATTATGATATGGATACAACGTATGCAATGGCC
AAGCTTGCAGCTCCAGCTTTTGTTCCCTTTAGTGAGGGTTAATTGCGCGCTTGGCGTAATCATGGTCATA
GCTGTTTCCTGTGTGAAATTGTTATCCGCTCACAATTCCACACAACATACGAGCCGGAAGCATAAAGTGT
AAAGCCTGGGGTGCCTAATGAGTGAGCTAACTCACATTAATTGCGTTGCGCTCACTGCCCGCTTTCCAGT
CGGGAAACCTGTCGTGCCAGCTGCATTAATGAATCGGCCAACGCGCGGGGAGAGGCGGTTTGCGTATTGG
GCGCTCTTCCGCTTCCTCGCTCACTGACTCGCTGCGCTCGGTCGTTCGGCTGCGGCGAGCGGTATCAGCT
CACTCAAAGGCGGTAATACGGTTATCCACAGAATCAGGGGATAACGCAGGAAAGAACATGTGAGCAAAAG
GCCAGCAAAAGGCCAGGAACCGTAAAAAGGCCGCGTTGCTGGCGTT
