>Addgene plasmid #124695 | EGFP-miSFIT-10-G, 15-C | depositor partial sequence | sequence record 238182 | miSFIT site
CCATAGAAGACACCGGGACCGATCCAGCCTCCGCGGAATTCACCATGGTGAGCAAGGGCGAGGAGCTGTT
CACCGGGGTGGTGCCCATCCTGGTCGAGCTGGACGGCGACGTAAACGGCCACAAGTTCAGCGTGTCCGGC
GAGGGCGAGGGCGATGCCACCTACGGCAAGCTGACCCTGAAGTTCATCTGCACCACCGGCAAGCTGCCCG
TGCCCTGGCCCACCCTCGTGACCACCCTGACCTACGGCGTGCAGTGCTTCAGCCGCTACCCCGACCACAT
GAAGCAGCACGACTTCTTCAAGTCCGCCATGCCCGAAGGCTACGTCCAGGAGCGCACCATCTTCTTCAAG
GACGACGGCAACTACAAGACCCGCGCCGAGGTGAAGTTCGAGGGCGACACCCTGGTGAACCGCATCGAGC
TGAAGGGCATCGACTTCAAGGAGGACGGCAACATCCTGGGGCACAAGCTGGAGTACAACTACAACAGCCA
CAACGTCTATATCATGGCCGACAAGCAGAAGAACGGCATCAAGGTGAACTTCAAGATCCGCCACAACATC
GAGGACGGCAGCGTGCAGCTCGCCGACCACTACCAGCAGAACACCCCCATCGGCGACGGCCCCGTGCTGC
TGCCCGACAACCACTACCTGAGCACCCAGTCCGCCCTGAGCAAAGACCCCAACGAGAAGCGCGATCACAT
GGTCCTGCTGGAGTTCGTGACCGCCGCCGGGATCACTCTCGGCATGGACGAGCTGTACAAGTAAAGCGGC
CGCGTCGAGAGATGGGGGAGGCTAACTGAGCTAGCCTACCTGCAGTGTACGCACTTTGACCGGTACTAGC
TTAGTCATGCACCGGGCTGC
